Addgene plasmid #201417: Dcp2-EGFP
Purpose: Bacterial protein expression of Dcp2
Depositing lab: Michael Rosen. Depositing organization: University of Texas Southwestern Medical Center. Publication: Quantitative reconstitution of yeast RNA processing bodies. Currie SL, Xing W, Muhlrad D, Decker CJ, Parker R, Rosen MK. Proc Natl Acad Sci U S A. 2023 Apr 4;120(14):e2214064120. doi: 10.1073/pnas.2214064120. Epub 2023 Mar 27. PubMed 36972455.
Backbone
  Vector backbone: MTTH-EGFP
  Backbone size w/o insert (bp): 7400
  Vector type: Bacterial Expression
Growth in bacteria
  Bacterial resistance: Ampicillin, 100 μg/mL
  Growth temperature: 37°C
  Growth strain: DH5alpha
  Copy number: High Copy
Gene/Insert
  Gene/Insert name: Dcp2
  Species: S. cerevisiae (budding yeast)
  Insert size (bp): 2910
  Entrez Gene: DCP2 (a.k.a. YNL118C, PSU1)
  Promoter: tac
  Tag / fusion protein: MBP, TEV (N terminal on backbone); EGFP, TEV, 6xHis (C terminal on backbone)
  Cloning method: Restriction Enzyme; 5′ cloning site NdeI (not destroyed); 3′ cloning site BamHI (not destroyed)
  Sequencing primers: 5′ GGTCGTCAGACTGTCGATGAAGCC; 3′ CAGGAAACAGCTATGACC
Resource information
  A portion of this plasmid was derived from a plasmid made by: gene insert was a gift from Roy Parker (University of Colorado Boulder)
Terms and licenses: Academic/Nonprofit Terms; Industry Terms: Not Available to Industry
How to cite: Dcp2-EGFP was a gift from Michael Rosen (Addgene plasmid # 201417 ; http://n2t.net/addgene:201417 ; RRID:Addgene_201417)
