[The description below was written by a language model from this plasmid's Addgene catalogue record and pLannotate feature annotations shown in this document.]
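Description:
Dcp2-EGFP is a bacterial expression plasmid for producing the Saccharomyces cerevisiae mRNA decapping enzyme Dcp2 (DCP2/PSU1) as a fluorescent, affinity-tagged fusion protein in E. coli. It is built on the MTTH-EGFP backbone, whose annotated features resemble a pMAL-type architecture, and the sequenced record is about 10.4 kb. Propagation relies on a ColE1/pMB1-family origin, with bom and rop sequences also annotated; the catalogue lists the plasmid as high copy despite the presence of rop. Selection is by ampicillin through the β-lactamase gene. An M13 phage origin is also present.

Expression is driven by the hybrid tac promoter with a downstream lac operator, and the plasmid carries lacI under the lacIq promoter, so transcription is repressed until induced with IPTG. The open reading frame encodes cytosolic maltose-binding protein (lacking its signal sequence), a TEV protease site, the roughly 2.9 kb Dcp2 coding sequence cloned between NdeI and BamHI, a green fluorescent protein, a second TEV site and a 6xHis tag. The catalogue names the fluorescent protein EGFP, whereas the automated annotation matched it to the closely related variant mEmerald. A residual lacZα fragment and the rrnB T1 and T2 terminators follow the fusion. The MBP and His tags at opposite ends permit two-step affinity purification that selects for full-length protein, and both can be removed by TEV cleavage to leave Dcp2-EGFP. The associated study concerns quantitative reconstitution of yeast RNA processing bodies, which is consistent with using the purified, fluorescently labelled protein in in vitro experiments.
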