Features (pLannotate 1.2.2; 24 found; start..end, strand, type, name):
     45..73      +  promoter       tac promoter: strong E. coli promoter; hybrid between the trp and lac UV5 promoters
     81..97      +  protein_bind   lac operator: The lac repressor binds to the lac operator to inhibit transcription in E. coli. This inhibition can be relieved by adding lactose or isopropyl-β-D-thiogalactopyranoside (IPTG). lac repressor encoded by lacI
    167..1267    +  CDS            MBP: maltose binding protein from E. coli; malE (mutated); This version of the gene does not encode a signal sequence, so MBP will remain in the cytosol.
   1340..1360    +  CDS            TEV site: tobacco etch virus (TEV) protease recognition and cleavage site
   1364..4273    +  CDS            DCP2: DCP2_YEAST - Also known as PSU1. Experimental evidence at protein level: Swiss-Prot protein existence level 1. Catalytic component of the decapping complex necessary for the degradation of mRNAs, both in normal mRNA turnover and in nonsense- mediated mRNA decay (PubMed:10508173, PubMed:11139489, PubMed:11741542). Removes the 7-methyl guanine cap structure from mRNA molecules, yielding a 5'-phosphorylated mRNA fragment and 7m-GDP (PubMed:12554866). Decapping is the major pathway of mRNA degradation in yeast and occurs through deadenylation, decapping and subsequent 5' to 3' exonucleolytic decay
   4301..5017    +  CDS            mEmerald: mEmerald is a basic (constitutively fluorescent) green fluorescent protein published in 1998, derived from Aequorea victoria. It is reported to be a very rapidly-maturing monomer with moderate acid sensitivity.
   5030..5050    +  CDS            TEV site: tobacco etch virus (TEV) protease recognition and cleavage site
   5051..5067    +  CDS            capTEV™ (fragment): composite tag for in vivo biotinylation, TEV protease cleavage, and 6xHis tagging
   5080..5234    +  CDS            lacZα (fragment): LacZα fragment of β-galactosidase; lacZ fragment
   5327..5442    +  ncRNA          5S rRNA: Accession: RF00001 - 5S ribosomal RNA
   5446..5532    +  terminator     rrnB T1 terminator: Escherichia coli rrnB; transcription terminator T1 from the E. coli rrnB gene
   5624..5651    +  terminator     rrnB T2 terminator: transcription terminator T2 from the E. coli rrnB gene
   5670..5761    +  promoter       AmpR promoter: bla
   5762..6622    +  CDS            AmpR: β-lactamase; bla; confers resistance to ampicillin, carbenicillin, and related antibiotics
   6664..7177    -  rep_origin     M13 ori (sequence partly withheld): M13 bacteriophage origin of replication; arrow indicates direction of (+) strand synthesis
   7288..7876    +  rep_origin     ori: high-copy-number ColE1/pMB1/pBR322/pUC origin of replication
   8062..8131    -  misc_feature   bom (fragment): basis of mobility region from pBR322
   8129..8227    -  misc_feature   bom (fragment): basis of mobility region from pBR322
   8329..8520    -  CDS            rop: Rop protein, which maintains plasmids at low copy number; rop
   8537..8917    +  CDS            YPB1_ECOLX: Protein predicted: Swiss-Prot protein existence level 4. From Escherichia coli.
   9016..9093    +  promoter       lacIq promoter: lacI (mutant); In the lacIq allele, a single base change in the promoter boosts expression of the lacI gene about 10-fold.
   9094..10176   +  CDS            lacI: lac repressor; lacI; The lac repressor binds to the lac operator to inhibit transcription in E. coli. This inhibition can be relieved by adding lactose or isopropyl-β-D-thiogalactopyranoside (IPTG).
  10189..10210   +  protein_bind   CAP binding site: CAP binding activates transcription in the presence of cAMP. E. coli catabolite activator protein
  10229..10246   +  promoter       tet promoter (fragment): E. coli promoter for tetracycline efflux protein gene
>Addgene plasmid #201417 | Dcp2-EGFP | addgene full sequence | sequence record 395173 | Addgene NGS Result
CGCCGACATCATAACGGTTCTGGCAAATATTCTGAAATGAGCTGTTGACAATTAATCATCGGCTCGTATA
ATGTGTGGAATTGTGAGCGGATAACAATTTCACACAGGAAACAGCCAGTCCGTTTAGGTGTTTTCACGAG
CACTTCACCAACAAGGACCATAGATTATGAAAACTGAAGAAGGTAAACTGGTAATCTGGATTAACGGCGA
TAAAGGCTATAACGGTCTCGCTGAAGTCGGTAAGAAATTCGAGAAAGATACCGGAATTAAAGTCACCGTT
GAGCATCCGGATAAACTGGAAGAGAAATTCCCACAGGTTGCGGCAACTGGCGATGGCCCTGACATTATCT
TCTGGGCACACGACCGCTTTGGTGGCTACGCTCAATCTGGCCTGTTGGCTGAAATCACCCCGGACAAAGC
GTTCCAGGACAAGCTGTATCCGTTTACCTGGGATGCCGTACGTTACAACGGCAAGCTGATTGCTTACCCG
ATCGCTGTTGAAGCGTTATCGCTGATTTATAACAAAGATCTGCTGCCGAACCCGCCAAAAACCTGGGAAG
AGATCCCGGCGCTGGATAAAGAACTGAAAGCGAAAGGTAAGAGCGCGCTGATGTTCAACCTGCAAGAACC
GTACTTCACCTGGCCGCTGATTGCTGCTGACGGGGGTTATGCGTTCAAGTATGAAAACGGCAAGTACGAC
ATTAAAGACGTGGGCGTGGATAACGCTGGCGCGAAAGCGGGTCTGACCTTCCTGGTTGACCTGATTAAAA
ACAAACACATGAATGCAGACACCGATTACTCCATCGCAGAAGCTGCCTTTAATAAAGGCGAAACAGCGAT
GACCATCAACGGCCCGTGGGCATGGTCCAACATCGACACCAGCAAAGTGAATTATGGTGTAACGGTACTG
CCGACCTTCAAGGGTCAACCATCCAAACCGTTCGTTGGCGTGCTGAGCGCAGGTATTAACGCCGCCAGTC
CGAACAAAGAGCTGGCAAAAGAGTTCCTCGAAAACTATCTGCTGACTGATGAAGGTCTGGAAGCGGTTAA
TAAAGACAAACCGCTGGGTGCCGTAGCGCTGAAGTCTTACGAGGAAGAGTTGGCGAAAGATCCACGTATT
GCCGCCACCATGGAAAACGCCCAGAAAGGTGAAATCATGCCGAACATCCCGCAGATGTCCGCTTTCTGGT
ATGCCGTGCGTACTGCGGTGATCAACGCCGCCAGCGGTCGTCAGACTGTCGATGAAGCCCTGAAAGACGC
GCAGACTAATTCGAGCTCGAACAACAACAACAATAACAATAACAACAACCTCGGGATCGAGGGAAGGATT
TCAGAATTTGAAAACCTGTATTTTCAGGGCCATATGTCACTGCCGCTACGACACGCATTGGAGAACGTTA
CTTCTGTTGATAGAATTTTAGAGGACTTATTAGTACGTTTTATTATAAATTGTCCGAATGAAGATTTATC
GAGTGTCGAGAGAGAGTTATTTCATTTTGAAGAAGCCTCATGGTTTTACACGGATTTCATCAAATTGATG
AATCCAACTTTACCCTCCCTAAAGATTAAATCATTTGCTCAATTGATCATAAAACTATGTCCTCTGGTTT
GGAAATGGGACATAAGAGTGGATGAGGCACTCCAGCAATTCTCCAAGTATAAGAAAAGTATACCGGTGAG
GGGCGCTGCCATATTTAACGAGAACCTGAGTAAAATTTTATTGGTACAGGGTACTGAATCGGATTCTTGG
TCATTCCCAAGGGGGAAGATATCTAAAGATGAAAATGACATAGATTGTTGCATTAGAGAAGTGAAAGAAG
AAATTGGTTTCGATTTGACGGACTATATTGACGACAACCAATTCATTGAAAGAAATATTCAAGGTAAAAA
TTACAAAATATTTTTGATATCTGGTGTTTCAGAAGTCTTCAATTTTAAACCTCAAGTTAGAAATGAAATT
GATAAGATAGAATGGTTCGATTTTAAGAAAATTTCTAAAACAATGTACAAATCAAATATCAAGTATTATC
TGATTAATTCCATGATGAGACCCTTATCAATGTGGTTAAGGCATCAGAGGCAAATAAAAAATGAAGATCA
ATTGAAATCCTATGCGGAAGAACAATTGAAATTGTTGTTGGGTATCACTAAGGAGGAGCAGATTGATCCC
GGTAGAGAGTTGCTGAATATGTTACATACTGCAGTGCAAGCTAACAGTAATAATAATGCGGTCTCCAACG
GACAGGTACCCTCGAGCCAAGAGCTTCAGCATTTGAAAGAGCAATCAGGAGAACACAACCAACAGAAGGA
TCAGCAGTCATCGTTTTCTTCTCAACAACAACCTTCAATATTTCCATCTCTTTCTGAACCGTTTGCTAAC
AATAAGAATGTTATACCACCTACTATGCCAATGGCTAACGTATTCATGTCAAATCCTCAATTGTTTGCGA
CAATGAATGGCCAGCCTTTTGCACCTTTCCCATTTATGTTACCATTAACTAACAATAGTAATAGCGCTAA
CCCTATTCCAACTCCGGTCCCCCCTAATTTTAATGCTCCTCCGAATCCGATGGCTTTTGGTGTTCCAAAC
ATGCATAACCTTTCTGGACCAGCAGTATCTCAACCGTTTTCCTTGCCTCCTGCTCCTTTACCGAGGGACT
CTGGTTACAGCAGCTCCTCCCCTGGGCAGTTGTTAGATATACTAAATTCGAAAAAGCCTGACAGCAACGT
GCAATCAAGCAAAAAGCCAAAGCTTAAAATCTTACAGAGAGGAACGGACTTGAATTCAATCAAGCAAAAC
AATAATGATGAAACTGCTCATTCAAACTCTCAAGCTTTGCTAGATTTGTTGAAAAAACCAACATCATCGC
AGAAGATACACGCTTCCAAACCAGATACTTCCTTTTTACCAAATGACTCCGTATCTGGTATACAAGATGC
AGAATATGAAGATTTCGAGAGTAGTTCAGATGAAGAGGTGGAGACAGCTAGAGATGAAAGAAATTCATTG
AATGTAGATATTGGGGTGAACGTTATGCCAAGCGAAAAAGACAGCCGAAGAAGTCAAAAGGAAAAACCAA
GGAACGACGCAAGCAAAACAAACTTGAACGCTTCTGCAGAATCTAATAGTGTAGAATGGGGGCCTGGTAA
ATCTTCACCCTCGACTCAGAGTAAACAGAATTCATCAGTAGGAATGCAGAATAAATATCGTCAAGAAATT
CACATTGGTGATAGTGATGCGTATGAAGTCTTCGAAAGCAGTTCTGACGAAGAAGATGGAAAAAAATTGG
AAGAACTGGAACAAACTCAAGACAACTCCAAATTAATTAGCCAAGATATTTTAAAAGAGAACAATTTCCA
AGACGGTGAAGTGCCTCATAGAGATATGCCCACTGAAAGTAATAAATCTATAAACGAAACTGTCGGGTTA
TCATCAACAACAAATACTGTAAAAAAGGTACCCAAAGTTAAAATACTAAAACGAGGTGAAACCTTTGCCA
GTCTGGCGAATGATAAAAAAGCTTTTGATTCAAGCTCCAATGTGTCTTCATCAAAAGATTTATTACAGAT
GCTAAGAAACCCAATTTCCTCTACTGTATCTTCAAATCAGCAATCACCAAAATCTCAACATCTAAGTGGG
GATGAAGAAATCATGATGATGTTGAAGAGGAATTCTGTGTCAAAACCTCAAAATAGCGAAGAAAATGCAT
CAACTTCAAGTATAAACGATGCGAATGCAAGCGAACTTTTGGGAATGTTAAAACAAAAGGAAAAAGACAT
TACAGCACCAAAACAGCCCTATAATGTTGACTCATACTCGCAGAAAAATTCAGCTAAAGGATTGTTGAAT
ATTTTGAAAAAGAACGACTCTACCGGGTACCCTCGCACTGAGGGTGGACCGTCAAGTGAAATGTCAACGT
CAATGAAACGCAACGACGCTACAAATAATCAAGAATTAGATAAGAATTCAACAGAGTTATTAAACTACTT
AAAGCCCAAGCCTCTTAATGATGGGTATGAGAATATTTCAAATAAGGACAGTTCTCATGAATTACTGAAT
ATATTGCATGGTAATAAAAACAGCAGCGCCTTCAATAATAATGTATATGCAACTGACGGATATTCCTTGG
CATCTGATAACAACGAAAATTCCTCAAATAAACTACTAAATATGCTGCAAAACAGGTCTAGTGCAATAAA
TGAGCCCAACTTCGACGTCCGTTCGAATGGAACTTCAGGGTCTAATGAATTATTAAGCATTTTGCATAGG
AAGGGATCCGGGTCTGGTTCAGGAATGGCCATGGTGAGCAAGGGCGAGGAGCTGTTCACCGGGGTGGTGC
CCATCCTGGTCGAGCTGGACGGCGACGTAAACGGCCACAAGTTCAGCGTGTCCGGCGAGGGCGAGGGCGA
TGCCACCTACGGCAAGCTGACCCTGAAGTTCATCTGCACCACCGGCAAGCTGCCCGTGCCCTGGCCCACC
CTCGTGACCACCTTGACCTACGGCGTGCAGTGCTTCGCCCGCTACCCCGACCACATGAAGCAGCACGACT
TCTTCAAGTCCGCCATGCCCGAAGGCTACGTCCAGGAGCGCACCATCTTCTTCAAGGACGACGGCAACTA
CAAGACCCGCGCCGAGGTGAAGTTCGAGGGCGACACCCTGGTGAACCGCATCGAGCTGAAGGGCATCGAC
TTCAAGGAGGACGGCAACATCCTGGGGCACAAGCTGGAGTACAACTACAACAGCCACAAGGTCTATATCA
CCGCCGACAAGCAGAAGAACGGCATCAAGGTGAACTTCAAGACCCGCCACAACATCGAGGACGGCAGCGT
GCAGCTCGCCGACCACTACCAGCAGAACACCCCCATCGGCGACGGCCCCGTGCTGCTGCCCGACAACCAC
TACCTGAGCACCCAGTCCAAGCTGAGCAAAGACCCCAACGAGAAGCGCGATCACATGGTCCTGCTGGAGT
TCGTGACCGCCGCCGGGATCACTCTCGGCATGGACGAGCTGTACAAGGGAAGCGGCCGCGAAAACCTGTA
TTTTCAGGGCCATCATCATCATCATCACTGAAAGCTTGGCACTGGCCGTCGTTTTACAACGTCGTGACTG
GGAAAACCCTGGCGTTACCCAACTTAATCGCCTTGCAGCACATCCCCCTTTCGCCAGCTGGCGTAATAGC
GAAGAGGCCCGCACCGATCGCCCTTCCCAACAGTTGCGCAGCCTGAATGGCGAATGGCAGCTTGGCTGTT
TTGGCGGATGAGATAAGATTTTCAGCCTGATACAGATTAAATCAGAACGCAGAAGCGGTCTGATAAAACA
GAATTTGCCTGGCGGCAGTAGCGCGGTGGTCCCACCTGACCCCATGCCGAACTCAGAAGTGAAACGCCGT
AGCGCCGATGGTAGTGTGGGGTCTCCCCATGCGAGAGTAGGGAACTGCCAGGCATCAAATAAAACGAAAG
GCTCAGTCGAAAGACTGGGCCTTTCGTTTTATCTGTTGTTTGTCGGTGAACGCTCTCCTGAGTAGGACAA
ATCCGCCGGGAGCGGATTTGAACGTTGCGAAGCAACGGCCCGGAGGGTGGCGGGCAGGACGCCCGCCATA
AACTGCCAGGCATCAAATTAAGCAGAAGGCCATCCTGACGGATGGCCTTTTTGCGTTTCTACAAACTCTT
TTGTTTATTTTTCTAAATACATTCAAATATGTATCCGCTCATGAGACAATAACCCTGATAAATGCTTCAA
TAATATTGAAAAAGGAAGAGTATGAGTATTCAACATTTCCGTGTCGCCCTTATTCCCTTTTTTGCGGCAT
TTTGCCTTCCTGTTTTTGCTCACCCAGAAACGCTGGTGAAAGTAAAAGATGCTGAAGATCAGTTGGGTGC
ACGAGTGGGTTACATCGAACTGGATCTCAACAGCGGTAAGATCCTTGAGAGTTTTCGCCCCGAAGAACGT
TTCCCAATGATGAGCACTTTTAAAGTTCTGCTATGTGGCGCGGTATTATCCCGTGTTGACGCCGGGCAAG
AGCAACTCGGTCGCCGCATACACTATTCTCAGAATGACTTGGTTGAGTACTCACCAGTCACAGAAAAGCA
TCTTACGGATGGCATGACAGTAAGAGAATTATGCAGTGCTGCCATAACCATGAGTGATAACACTGCGGCC
AACTTACTTCTGACAACGATCGGAGGACCGAAGGAGCTAACCGCTTTTTTGCACAACATGGGGGATCATG
TAACTCGCCTTGATCGTTGGGAACCGGAGCTGAATGAAGCCATACCAAACGACGAGCGTGACACCACGAT
GCCTGTAGCAATGGCAACAACGTTGCGCAAACTATTAACTGGCGAACTACTTACTCTAGCTTCCCGGCAA
CAATTAATAGACTGGATGGAGGCGGATAAAGTTGCAGGACCACTTCTGCGCTCGGCCCTTCCGGCTGGCT
GGTTTATTGCTGATAAATCTGGAGCCGGTGAGCGTGGGTCTCGCGGTATCATTGCAGCACTGGGGCCAGA
TGGTAAGCCCTCCCGTATCGTAGTTATCTACACGACGGGGAGTCAGGCAACTATGGATGAACGAAATAGA
CAGATCGCTGAGATAGGTGCCTCACTGATTAAGCATTGGTAACTGTCAGACCAAGTTTACTCATATATAC
TTTAGATTGATT
[38 nt withheld, positions 6663-6700]
A
[37 nt withheld, positions 6702-6738]
ATTTTGTTAAAATTCGCGTTAAATTTTTGTTAAATCAGCTCATTTTTTAACCAATAGGCCGAAATCGGCA
AAATCCCTTATAAATCAAAAGAATAGCCCGAGATAGGGT
[37 nt withheld, positions 6848-6884]
AAAGAACGTGGACTCCAACGTCAAAGG
[141 nt withheld, positions 6912-7052]
G
[125 nt withheld, positions 7054-7178]
AAAGGATCTAGGTGAAGATCCTTTTTGATAATCTCATGACCAAAATCCCTTAACGTGAGTTTTCGTTCCA
CTGAGCGTCAGACCCCGTAGAAAAGATCAAAGGATCTTCTTGAGATCCTTTTTTTCTGCGCGTAATCTGC
TGCTTGCAAACAAAAAAACCACCGCTACCAGCGGTGGTTTGTTTGCCGGATCAAGAGCTACCAACTCTTT
TTCCGAAGGTAACTGGCTTCAGCAGAGCGCAGATACCAAATACTGTCCTTCTAGTGTAGCCGTAGTTAGG
CCACCACTTCAAGAACTCTGTAGCACCGCCTACATACCTCGCTCTGCTAATCCTGTTACCAGTGGCTGCT
GCCAGTGGCGATAAGTCGTGTCTTACCGGGTTGGACTCAAGACGATAGTTACCGGATAAGGCGCAGCGGT
CGGGCTGAACGGGGGGTTCGTGCACACAGCCCAGCTTGGAGCGAACGACCTACACCGAACTGAGATACCT
ACAGCGTGAGCTATGAGAAAGCGCCACGCTTCCCGAAGGGAGAAAGGCGGACAGGTATCCGGTAAGCGGC
AGGGTCGGAACAGGAGAGCGCACGAGGGAGCTTCCAGGGGGAAACGCCTGGTATCTTTATAGTCCTGTCG
GGTTTCGCCACCTCTGACTTGAGCGTCGATTTTTGTGATGCTCGTCAGGGGGGCGGAGCCTATGGAAAAA
CGCCAGCAACGCGGCCTTTTTACGGTTCCTGGCCTTTTGCTGGCCTTTTGCTCACATGTTCTTTCCTGCG
TTATCCCCTGATTCTGTGGATAACCGTATTACCGCCTTTGAGTGAGCTGATACCGCTCGCCGCAGCCGAA
CGACCGAGCGCAGCGAGTCAGTGAGCGAGGAAGCGGAAGAGCGCCTGATGCGGTATTTTCTCCTTACGCA
TCTGTGCGGTATTTCACACCGCATGTGGTGCACTCTCAGTACACCGCATGTGGTGCACTCTCAGTACAAT
CTGCTCTGATGCCGCATAGTTAAGCCAGTATACACTCCGCTATCGCTACGTGACTGGGTCATGGCTGCGC
CCCGACACCCGCCAACACCCGCTGACGCGCCCTGACGGGCTTGTCTGCTCCCGGCATCCGCTTACAGACA
AGCTGTGACCGTCTCCGGGAGCTGCATGTGTCAGAGGTTTTCACCGTCATCACCGAAACGCGCGAGGCAG
CTGCGGTAAAGCTCATCAGCGTGGTCGTGCAGCGATTCACAGATGTCTGCCTGTTCATCCGCGTCCAGCT
CGTTGAGTTTCTCCAGAAGCGTTAATGTCTGGCTTCTGATAAAGCGGGCCATGTTAAGGGCGGTTTTTTC
CTGTTTGGTCACTGATGCCTCCGTGTAAGGGGGATTTCTGTTCATGGGGGTAATGATACCGATGAAACGA
GAGAGGATGCTCACGATACGGGTTACTGATGATGAACATGCCCGGTTACTGGAACGTTGTGAGGGTAAAC
AACTGGCGGTATGGATGCGGCGGGACCAGAGAAAAATCACTCAGGGTCAATGCCAGCGCTTCGTTAATAC
AGATGTAGGTGTTCCACAGGGTAGCCAGCAGCATCCTGCGATGCAGATCCGGAACATAATGGTGCAGGGC
GCTGACTTCCGCGTTTCCAGACTTTACGAAACACGGAAACCGAAGACCATTCATGTTGTTGCTCAGGTCG
CAGACGTTTTGCAGCAGCAGTCGCTTCACGTTCGCTCGCGTATCGGTGATTCATTCTGCTAACCAGTAAG
GCAACCCCGCCAGCCTAGCCGGGTCCTCAACGACAGGAGCACGATCATGCGCACCCGTGGCCAGGACCCA
ACGCTGCCCGAAATTCCGACACCATCGAATGGTGCAAAACCTTTCGCGGTATGGCATGATAGCGCCCGGA
AGAGAGTCAATTCAGGGTGGTGAATGTGAAACCAGTAACGTTATACGATGTCGCAGAGTATGCCGGTGTC
TCTTATCAGACCGTTTCCCGCGTGGTGAACCAGGCCAGCCACGTTTCTGCGAAAACGCGGGAAAAAGTGG
AAGCGGCGATGGCGGAGCTGAATTACATTCCCAACCGCGTGGCACAACAACTGGCGGGCAAACAGTCGTT
GCTGATTGGCGTTGCCACCTCCAGTCTGGCCCTGCACGCGCCGTCGCAAATTGTCGCGGCGATTAAATCT
CGCGCCGATCAACTGGGTGCCAGCGTGGTGGTGTCGATGGTAGAACGAAGCGGCGTCGAAGCCTGTAAAG
CGGCGGTGCACAATCTTCTCGCGCAACGCGTCAGTGGGCTGATCATTAACTATCCGCTGGATGACCAGGA
TGCCATTGCTGTGGAAGCTGCCTGCACTAATGTTCCGGCGTTATTTCTTGATGTCTCTGACCAGACACCC
ATCAACAGTATTATTTTCTCCCATGAAGACGGTACGCGACTGGGCGTGGAGCATCTGGTCGCATTGGGTC
ACCAGCAAATCGCGCTGTTAGCGGGCCCATTAAGTTCTGTCTCGGCGCGTCTGCGTCTGGCTGGCTGGCA
TAAATATCTCACTCGCAATCAAATTCAGCCGATAGCGGAACGGGAAGGCGACTGGAGTGCCATGTCCGGT
TTTCAACAAACCATGCAAATGCTGAATGAGGGCATCGTTCCCACTGCGATGCTGGTTGCCAACGATCAGA
TGGCGCTGGGCGCAATGCGCGCCATTACCGAGTCCGGGCTGCGCGTTGGTGCGGATATCTCGGTAGTGGG
ATACGACGATACCGAAGACAGCTCATGTTATATCCCGCCGTTAACCACCATCAAACAGGATTTTCGCCTG
CTGGGGCAAACCAGCGTGGACCGCTTGCTGCAACTCTCTCAGGGCCAGGCGGTGAAGGGCAATCAGCTGT
TGCCCGTCTCACTGGTGAAAAGAAAAACCACCCTGGCGCCCAATACGCAAACCGCCTCTCCCCGCGCGTT
GGCCGATTCATTAATGCAGCTGGCACGACAGGTTTCCCGACTGGAAAGCGGGCAGTGAGCGCAACGCAAT
TAATGTAAGTTAGCTCACTCATTAGGCACAATTCTCATGTTTGACAGCTTATCATCGACTGCACGGTGCA
CCAATGCTTCTGGCGTCAGGCAGCCATCGGAAGCTGTGGTATGGCTGTGCAGGTCGTAAATCACTGCATA
ATTCGTGTCGCTCAAGGCGCACTCCCGTTCTGGATAATGTTTTTTG
